Addgene plasmid #192639: pCK340
Purpose: Expresses dSpG and MCP-SoxS(R93A/S101A) on p15A-CmR
Depositing lab: Jesse Zalatan. Depositing organization: University of Washington. Publication: Expanding the Scope of Bacterial CRISPR Activation with PAM-Flexible dCas9 Variants. Kiattisewee C, Karanjia AV, Legut M, Daniloski Z, Koplik SE, Nelson J, Kleinstiver BP, Sanjana NE, Carothers JM, Zalatan JG. ACS Synth Biol. 2022 Nov 15. doi: 10.1021/acssynbio.2c00405. PubMed 36378874.
Backbone
  Vector backbone: pCD442 (Addgene #153024)
  Backbone manufacturer: Jesse Zalatan
  Backbone size w/o insert (bp): 1726
  Total vector size (bp): 7368
  Vector type: CRISPR, Synthetic Biology
Growth in bacteria
  Bacterial resistance: Chloramphenicol, 25 μg/mL
  Growth temperature: 37°C
  Growth strain: DH5alpha
  Copy number: Low Copy
Gene/Insert 1
  Gene/Insert name: Sp.pCas9-dSpG
  Species: S. pyogenes (dCas9)
  Insert size (bp): 4650
  Mutation: dSpG has several mutations compared to dCas9
  Promoter: Sp.pCas9
  Cloning method: Gibson Cloning
  Sequencing primers: 5′ GCAACTGACTGAAATGCCTC; 3′ GCCTGGagatccttactcga
Gene/Insert 2
  Gene/Insert name: BBa_J23107-MCP-SoxS(R93A, S101A)
  Species: MS2 (MCP), E. coli (SoxS)
  Insert size (bp): 802
  Mutation: SoxS has R93A and S101A mutations
  Promoter: BBa_J23107
  Cloning method: Gibson Cloning
  Sequencing primers: 5′ tcagggtggtgaatctgcag; 3′ tcgtaagccatttccgctcg
Resource information
  A portion of this plasmid was derived from a plasmid made by: adapted from Benjamin Kleinstiver lab
Terms and licenses: Academic/Nonprofit Terms; Industry Terms: Not Available to Industry
How to cite: pCK340 was a gift from Jesse Zalatan (Addgene plasmid # 192639 ; http://n2t.net/addgene:192639 ; RRID:Addgene_192639)
