[The description below was written by a language model from this plasmid's Addgene catalogue record and pLannotate feature annotations shown in this document.]
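Description:
pCK340 is a 7,368 bp bacterial CRISPR activation (CRISPRa) plasmid built on the pCD442 backbone for use in E. coli. It replicates from the p15A origin, recorded as low copy and compatible with ColE1-type plasmids, and is selected with chloramphenicol through a cat gene driven by its native promoter and followed by a lambda t0 terminator. The automated annotation also flags a short fragment resembling the RSF origin next to p15A. This is probably a partial sequence match rather than a second functional replicon.

The plasmid carries two expression cassettes. The first places dSpG under the native Streptococcus pyogenes Cas9 promoter (Sp.pCas9). dSpG is a catalytically dead Cas9 variant with several additional mutations relative to standard dCas9 that relax its PAM requirement. The upstream region retains an annotated tracrRNA element on the opposite strand, and the dCas9 coding sequence ends in rrnB T1 and T7Te terminators. The second cassette uses the constitutive synthetic promoter BBa_J23107 to express a fusion of the MS2 coat protein (MCP) to the E. coli transcriptional activator SoxS carrying R93A and S101A substitutions. The annotation tool labels this short promoter region as a lacIq promoter fragment, which likely reflects sequence similarity rather than a distinct part.

No guide RNA cassette is annotated, so targeting presumably relies on a guide supplied from a separate compatible plasmid. In this kind of system a scaffold RNA bearing an MS2 hairpin recruits MCP-SoxS to the DNA-bound dCas9 variant, activating transcription at a nearby promoter. The PAM-flexible dSpG widens the range of targetable sites for bacterial gene activation.
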