Features (pLannotate 1.2.2; 12 found; start..end, strand, type, name):
     12..106     -  terminator     lambda t0 terminator: transcription terminator from phage lambda
    130..786     -  CDS            cat: CAT_ECOLX - Experimental evidence at protein level: Swiss-Prot protein existence level 1. This enzyme is an effector of chloramphenicol resistance in bacteria. From Escherichia coli. This protein is used as a marker in many commonly used cloning vectors, such as pACYC184.
    787..889     -  promoter       cat promoter: promoter of the E. coli cat gene encoding chloramphenicol acetyltransferase
   1093..1171    -  misc_RNA       tracrRNA: trans-activating CRISPR RNA for the Streptococcus pyogenes CRISPR/Cas9 system
   1467..5571    +  CDS            dCas9 (fragment): catalytically dead mutant of the Cas9 endonuclease from the Streptococcus pyogenes Type II CRISPR/Cas system RNA-guided DNA-binding protein that lacks endonuclease activity due to the D10A mutation in the RuvC catalytic domain and the H840A mutation in the HNH catalytic domain
   5597..5668    +  terminator     rrnB T1 terminator: transcription terminator T1 from the E. coli rrnB gene
   5684..5711    +  terminator     T7Te terminator: phage T7 early transcription terminator
   5723..5757    +  promoter       lacIq promoter (fragment): lacI (mutant); In the lacIq allele, a single base change in the promoter boosts expression of the lacI gene about 10-fold.
   5835..6182    +  CDS            CAPSD_BPMS2 (fragment): Experimental evidence at protein level: Swiss-Prot protein existence level 1. Acts as a translational repressor of viral replicase synthesis late in infection. This latter function is the result of capsid protein interaction with an RNA hairpin which contains the replicase ribosome-binding site. From Escherichia phage MS2 (Bacteriophage MS2).
   6198..6518    +  CDS            soxS: SOXS_ECOLI - Experimental evidence at protein level: Swiss-Prot protein existence level 1. Transcriptional activator of the superoxide response regulon of E.coli that includes at least 10 genes such as sodA, nfo, zwf and micF. Binds the DNA sequence 5'-GCACN(7)CAA-3'. It also facilitates the subsequent binding of RNA polymerase to the micF and the nfo promoters. From Escherichia coli (strain K12).
   6578..6633    -  rep_origin     RSF ori (fragment): Plasmids containing the RSF 1030 origin of replication can be propagated in E. coli cells that contain additional plasmids with compatible origins.
   6721..7266    -  rep_origin     p15A ori: Plasmids containing the medium-copy-number p15A origin of replication can be propagated in E. coli cells that contain a second plasmid with the ColE1 origin.
>Addgene plasmid #192639 | pCK340 | addgene full sequence | sequence record 381517 | Addgene NGS Result
CTAGTGCTTGGATTCTCACCAATAAAAAACGCCCGGCGGCAACCGAGCGTTCTGAACAAATCCAGATGGA
GTTCTGAGGTCATTACTGGATCTATCAACAGGAGTCCAAGCGAGCTCGATATCAAATTACGCCCCGCCCT
GCCACTCATCGCAGTACTGTTGTAATTCATTAAGCATTCTGCCGACATGGAAGCCATCACAAACGGCATG
ATGAACCTGAATCGCCAGCGGCATCAGCACCTTGTCGCCTTGCGTATAATATTTGCCCATGGTGAAAACG
GGGGCGAAGAAGTTGTCCATATTGGCCACGTTTAAATCAAAACTGGTGAAACTCACCCAGGGATTGGCTG
AGACGAAAAACATATTCTCAATAAACCCTTTAGGGAAATAGGCCAGGTTTTCACCGTAACACGCCACATC
TTGCGAATATATGTGTAGAAACTGCCGGAAATCGTCGTGGTATTCACTCCAGAGCGATGAAAACGTTTCA
GTTTGCTCATGGAAAACGGTGTAACAAGGGTGAACACTATCCCATATCACCAGCTCACCGTCTTTCATTG
CCATACGAAATTCCGGATGAGCATTCATCAGGCGGGCAAGAATGTGAATAAAGGCCGGATAAAACTTGTG
CTTATTTTTCTTTACGGTCTTTAAAAAGGCCGTAATATCCAGCTGAACGGTCTGGTTATAGGTACATTGA
GCAACTGACTGAAATGCCTCAAAATGTTCTTTACGATGCCATTGGGATATATCAACGGTGGTATATCCAG
TGATTTTTTTCTCCATTTTAGCTTCCTTAGCTCCTGAAAATCTCGATAACTCAAAAAATACGCCCGGTAG
TGATCTTATTTCATTATGGTGAAAGTTGGAACCTCTTACGTGCCGATCAACGTCTCATTTTCGCCAGATA
TCGACGTCTTAAGTTACGAAATCATCCTGTGGAGCTTAGTAGGTTTAGCAAGATGGCAGCGCCTAAATGT
AGAATGATAAAAGGATTAAGAGATTAATTTCCCTAAAAATGATAAAACAAGCGTTTTGAAAGCGCTTGTT
TTTTTGGTTTGCAGTCAGAGTAGAATAGAAGTATCAAAAAAAGCACCGACTCGGTGCCACTTTTTCAAGT
TGATAACGGACTAGCCTTATTTTAACTTGCTATGCTGTTTTGAATGGTTCCAACAAGATTATTTTATAAC
TTTTATAACAAATAATCAAGGAGAAATTCAAAGAAATTTATCAGCCATAAAACAATACTTAATACTATAG
AATGATAACAAAATAAACTACTTTTTAAAAGAATTTTGTGTTATAATCTATTTATTATTAAGTATTGGGT
AATATTTTTTGAAGAGATATTTTGAAAAAGAAAAATTAAAGCATATTAAACTAATTTCGGAGGTCATTAA
AACTATTATTGAAATCATCAAACTCATTATGGATTTAATTTAAACTTTTTATTTTAGGAGGCAAAAATGG
ATAAGAAATACTCAATAGGCTTAGCTATCGGCACAAATAGCGTCGGATGGGCGGTGATCACTGATGAATA
TAAGGTTCCGTCTAAAAAGTTCAAGGTTCTGGGAAATACAGACCGCCACAGTATCAAAAAAAATCTTATA
GGGGCTCTTTTATTTGACAGTGGAGAGACAGCGGAAGCGACTCGTCTCAAACGGACAGCTCGTAGAAGGT
ATACACGTCGGAAGAATCGTATTTGTTATCTACAGGAGATTTTTTCAAATGAGATGGCGAAAGTAGATGA
TAGTTTCTTTCATCGACTTGAAGAGTCTTTTTTGGTGGAAGAAGACAAGAAGCATGAACGTCATCCTATT
TTTGGAAATATAGTAGATGAAGTTGCTTATCATGAGAAATATCCAACTATCTATCATCTGCGAAAAAAAT
TGGTAGATTCTACTGATAAAGCGGATTTGCGCTTAATCTATTTGGCCTTAGCGCATATGATTAAGTTTCG
TGGTCATTTTTTGATTGAGGGAGATTTAAATCCTGATAATAGTGATGTGGACAAACTATTTATCCAGTTG
GTACAAACCTACAATCAATTATTTGAAGAAAACCCTATTAACGCAAGTGGAGTAGATGCTAAAGCGATTC
TTTCTGCACGATTGAGTAAATCAAGACGATTAGAAAATCTCATTGCTCAGCTCCCCGGTGAGAAGAAAAA
TGGCTTATTTGGGAATCTCATTGCTTTGTCATTGGGTTTGACCCCTAATTTTAAATCAAATTTTGATTTG
GCAGAAGATGCTAAATTACAGCTTTCAAAAGATACTTACGATGATGATTTAGATAATTTATTGGCGCAAA
TTGGAGATCAATATGCTGATTTGTTTTTGGCAGCTAAGAATTTATCAGATGCTATTTTACTTTCAGATAT
CCTAAGAGTAAATACTGAAATAACTAAGGCTCCCCTATCAGCTTCAATGATTAAACGCTACGATGAACAT
CATCAAGACTTGACTCTTTTAAAAGCTTTAGTTCGACAACAACTTCCAGAAAAGTATAAAGAAATCTTTT
TTGATCAATCAAAAAACGGATATGCAGGTTATATTGATGGGGGAGCTAGCCAAGAAGAATTTTATAAATT
TATCAAACCAATTTTAGAAAAAATGGATGGTACTGAGGAATTATTGGTGAAACTAAATCGTGAAGATTTG
CTGCGCAAGCAACGGACCTTTGACAACGGCTCTATTCCCCATCAAATTCACTTGGGTGAGCTGCATGCTA
TTTTGAGAAGACAAGAAGACTTTTATCCATTTTTAAAAGACAATCGTGAGAAGATTGAAAAAATCTTGAC
TTTTCGAATTCCTTATTATGTTGGTCCATTGGCGCGTGGCAATAGTCGTTTTGCATGGATGACTCGGAAG
TCTGAAGAAACAATTACCCCATGGAATTTTGAAGAAGTTGTCGATAAAGGTGCTTCAGCTCAATCATTTA
TTGAACGCATGACAAACTTTGATAAAAATCTTCCAAATGAAAAAGTACTACCAAAACATAGTTTGCTTTA
TGAGTATTTTACGGTTTATAACGAATTGACAAAGGTCAAATATGTTACTGAAGGAATGCGAAAACCAGCA
TTTCTTTCAGGTGAACAGAAGAAAGCCATTGTTGATTTACTCTTCAAAACAAATCGAAAAGTAACCGTTA
AGCAATTAAAAGAAGATTATTTCAAAAAAATAGAATGTTTTGATAGTGTTGAAATTTCAGGAGTTGAAGA
TAGATTTAATGCTTCATTAGGTACCTACCATGATTTGCTAAAAATTATTAAAGATAAAGATTTTTTGGAT
AATGAAGAAAATGAAGATATCTTAGAGGATATTGTTTTAACATTGACCTTATTTGAAGATAGGGAGATGA
TTGAGGAAAGACTTAAAACATATGCTCACCTCTTTGATGATAAGGTGATGAAACAGCTTAAACGTCGCCG
TTATACTGGTTGGGGACGTTTGTCTCGAAAATTGATTAATGGTATTAGGGATAAGCAATCTGGCAAAACA
ATATTAGATTTTTTGAAATCAGATGGTTTTGCCAATCGCAATTTTATGCAGCTGATCCATGATGATAGTT
TGACATTTAAAGAAGACATTCAAAAAGCACAAGTGTCTGGACAAGGCGATAGTTTACATGAACATATTGC
AAATTTAGCTGGTAGCCCTGCTATTAAAAAAGGTATTTTACAGACTGTAAAAGTTGTTGATGAATTGGTC
AAAGTAATGGGGCGGCATAAGCCAGAAAATATCGTTATTGAAATGGCACGTGAAAATCAGACAACTCAAA
AGGGCCAGAAAAATTCGCGAGAGCGTATGAAACGAATCGAAGAAGGTATCAAAGAATTAGGAAGTCAGAT
TCTTAAAGAGCATCCTGTTGAAAATACTCAATTGCAAAATGAAAAGCTCTATCTCTATTATCTCCAAAAT
GGAAGAGACATGTATGTGGACCAAGAATTAGATATTAATCGTTTAAGTGATTATGATGTCGATGCGATTG
TTCCACAAAGTTTCCTTAAAGACGATTCAATAGACAATAAGGTCTTAACGCGTTCTGATAAAAATCGTGG
TAAATCGGATAACGTTCCAAGTGAAGAAGTAGTCAAAAAGATGAAAAACTATTGGAGACAACTTCTAAAC
GCCAAGTTAATCACTCAACGTAAGTTTGATAATTTAACGAAAGCTGAACGTGGAGGTTTGAGTGAACTTG
ATAAAGCTGGTTTTATCAAACGCCAATTGGTTGAAACTCGCCAAATCACTAAGCATGTGGCACAAATTTT
GGATAGTCGCATGAATACTAAATACGATGAAAATGATAAACTTATTCGAGAGGTTAAAGTGATTACCTTA
AAATCTAAATTAGTTTCTGACTTCCGAAAAGATTTCCAATTCTATAAAGTACGTGAGATTAACAATTACC
ATCATGCCCATGATGCGTATCTAAATGCCGTCGTTGGAACTGCTTTGATTAAGAAATATCCAAAACTTGA
ATCGGAGTTTGTCTATGGTGATTATAAAGTTTATGATGTTCGTAAAATGATTGCTAAGTCTGAGCAAGAA
ATAGGCAAAGCAACCGCAAAATATTTCTTTTACTCTAATATCATGAACTTCTTCAAAACAGAAATTACAC
TTGCAAATGGAGAGATTCGCAAACGCCCTCTAATCGAAACTAATGGGGAAACTGGAGAAATTGTCTGGGA
TAAAGGGCGAGATTTTGCCACAGTGCGCAAAGTATTGTCCATGCCCCAAGTCAATATTGTCAAGAAAACA
GAAGTACAGACAGGCGGATTCTCCAAGGAGTCAATTTTACCAAAAAGAAATTCGGACAAGCTTATTGCTC
GTAAAAAAGACTGGGATCCAAAAAAATATGGTGGTTTTCTGTGGCCAACGGTAGCTTATTCAGTCCTAGT
GGTTGCTAAGGTGGAAAAAGGGAAATCGAAGAAGTTAAAATCCGTTAAAGAGTTACTAGGGATCACAATT
ATGGAAAGAAGTTCCTTTGAAAAAAATCCGATTGACTTTTTAGAAGCTAAAGGATATAAGGAAGTTAAAA
AAGACTTAATCATTAAACTACCTAAATATAGTCTTTTTGAGTTAGAAAACGGTCGTAAACGGATGCTGGC
TAGTGCCAAACAGTTACAAAAAGGAAATGAGCTGGCTCTGCCAAGCAAATATGTGAATTTTTTATATTTA
GCTAGTCATTATGAAAAGTTGAAGGGTAGTCCAGAAGATAACGAACAAAAACAATTGTTTGTGGAGCAGC
ATAAGCATTATTTAGATGAGATTATTGAGCAAATCAGTGAATTTTCTAAGCGTGTTATTTTAGCAGATGC
CAATTTAGATAAAGTTCTTAGTGCATATAACAAACATAGAGACAAACCAATACGTGAACAAGCAGAAAAT
ATTATTCATTTATTTACGTTGACGAATCTTGGAGCTCCCGCTGCTTTTAAATATTTTGATACAACAATTG
ATCGTAAACAGTATCGTTCTACAAAAGAAGTTTTAGATGCCACTCTTATCCATCAATCCATCACTGGTCT
TTATGAAACACGCATTGATTTGAGTCAGCTAGGAGGTGACTAACTCGAGTAAGGATCTCCAGGCATCAAA
TAAAACGAAAGGCTCAGTCGAAAGACTGGGCCTTTCGTTTTATCTGTTGTTTGTCGGTGAACGCTCTCTA
CTAGAGTCACACTGGCTCACCTTCGGGTGGGCCTTTCTGCGTTTATACCTAGAGCGCCCGGAAGAGAGTC
AATTCAGGGTGGTGAATCTGCAGTTTACGGCTAGCTCAGCCCTAGGTATTATGCTAGCGAATTCATTAAA
GAGGAGAAAGGTACCATGGGGCCCGCTTCTAACTTTACTCAGTTCGTTCTCGTCGACAATGGCGGAACTG
GCGACGTGACTGTCGCCCCAAGCAACTTCGCTAACGGGATCGCTGAATGGATCAGCTCTAACTCGCGTTC
ACAGGCTTACAAAGTAACCTGTAGCGTTCGTCAGAGCTCTGCGCAGAATCGCAAATACACCATCAAAGTC
GAGGTGCCTAAAGGCGCCTGGCGTTCGTACTTAAATATGGAACTAACCATTCCAATTTTCGCCACGAATT
CCGACTGCGAGCTTATTGTTAAGGCAATGCAAGGTCTCCTAAAAGATGGAAACCCGATTCCCTCAGCAAT
CGCAGCAAACTCCGGCATCTACGGTGGCGGAGGTAGCATGTCCCATCAGAAAATTATTCAGGATCTTATC
GCATGGATTGACGAGCATATTGACCAGCCGCTTAACATTGATGTAGTCGCAAAAAAATCAGGCTATTCAA
AGTGGTACTTGCAACGAATGTTCCGCACGGTGACGCATCAGACGCTTGGCGATTACATTCGCCAACGCCG
CCTGTTACTGGCCGCCGTTGAGTTGCGCACCACCGAGCGTCCGATTTTTGATATCGCAATGGACCTGGGT
TATGTCTCGCAGCAGACCTTCTCCCGCGTTTTCGCGCGGCAGTTTGATCGCACTCCCGCGGATTATCGCC
ACCGCCTGTAAGCGGCCGCCACGCAAAAAACCCCGCTTCGGCGGGGTTTTTTCGCCCTAGGGATATATTC
CGCTTCCTCGCTCACTGACTCGCTACGCTCGGTCGTTCGACTGCGGCGAGCGGAAATGGCTTACGAACGG
GGCGGAGATTTCCTGGAAGATGCCAGGAAGATACTTAACAGGGAAGTGAGAGGGCCGCGGCAAAGCCGTT
TTTCCATAGGCTCCGCCCCCCTGACAAGCATCACGAAATCTGACGCTCAAATCAGTGGTGGCGAAACCCG
ACAGGACTATAAAGATACCAGGCGTTTCCCCCTGGCGGCTCCCTCGTGCGCTCTCCTGTTCCTGCCTTTC
GGTTTACCGGTGTCATTCCGCTGTTATGGCCGCGTTTGTCTCATTCCACGCCTGACACTCAGTTCCGGGT
AGGCAGTTCGCTCCAAGCTGGACTGTATGCACGAACCCCCCGTTCAGTCCGACCGCTGCGCCTTATCCGG
TAACTATCGTCTTGAGTCCAACCCGGAAAGACATGCAAAAGCACCACTGGCAGCAGCCACTGGTAATTGA
TTTAGAGGAGTTAGTCTTGAAGTCATGCGCCGGTTAAGGCTAAACTGAAAGGACAAGTTTTGGTGACTGC
GCTCCTCCAAGCCAGTTACCTCGGTTCAAAGAGTTGGTAGCTCAGAGAACCTTCGAAAAACCGCCCTGCA
AGGCGGTTTTTTCGTTTTCAGAGCAAGAGATTACGCGCAGACCAAAACGATCTCAAGAAGATCATCTTAT
TAATCAGATAAAATATTTCTAGATTTCAGTGCAATTTATCTCTTCAAATGTAGCACCTGAAGTCAGCCCC
ATACGATATAAGTTGTTA
